Addgene plasmid #131914: pDONR221_SLC37A4
Purpose: Gateway entry clone with codon-optimized ORF sequence for subcloning into custom expression vectors
Depositing lab: RESOLUTE Consortium & Giulio Superti-Furga. Depositing organization: CeMM Research Center for Molecular Medicine. Publication: The RESOLUTE consortium: unlocking SLC transporters for drug discovery. Superti-Furga G, Lackner D, Wiedmer T, Ingles-Prieto A, Barbosa B, Girardi E, Goldmann U, Gurtl B, Klavins K, Klimek C, Lindinger S, Lineiro-Retes E, Muller AC, Onstein S, Redinger G, Reil D, Sedlyarov V, Wolf G, Crawford M, Everley R, ... Steppan CM. Nat Rev Drug Discov. 2020 Jul;19(7):429-430. doi: 10.1038/d41573-020-00056-6. PubMed 32265506.
Backbone
  Vector backbone: pDONR221
  Backbone manufacturer: Thermo Fisher Scientific
  Backbone size w/o insert (bp): 2550
  Vector type: Mammalian Expression
Growth in bacteria
  Bacterial resistance: Kanamycin, 50 μg/mL
  Growth temperature: 37°C
  Growth strain: Stbl3
  Copy number: High Copy
Gene/Insert
  Gene/Insert name: SLC37A4 (alt name: GSD1b, GSD1c, GSD1d, G6PT1, G6PT2, G6PT3)
  Species: H. sapiens (human)
  Insert size (bp): 1287
  Entrez Gene: SLC37A4 (a.k.a. G6PT1, G6PT2, G6PT3, GSD1b, GSD1c, GSD1d, TRG19, TRG-19, PRO0685, MGC15729)
  Cloning method: Gateway Cloning
  Sequencing primers: 5′ M13-fwd; 3′ M13-rev
Terms and licenses: Academic/Nonprofit Terms; Industry Terms
Depositor comments: For more information on the full Resolute plasmid collection, please see www.addgene.org/depositor-collections/re-solute/. Please provide your feedback on this plasmid to the RESOLUTE consortium by filling out their RESOLUTE repository feedback form: https://forms.office.com/Pages/ResponsePage.aspx?id=0e05yklzmkS7rjFGQL4N7z4feCLQvEJAmVcOCM_u885UN1JJRko0Ukg4TVQwNTZLOUxPQVJWT1NHUCQlQCN0PWcu
How to cite: pDONR221_SLC37A4 was a gift from RESOLUTE Consortium & Giulio Superti-Furga (Addgene plasmid # 131914 ; http://n2t.net/addgene:131914 ; RRID:Addgene_131914)
