[The description below was written by a language model from this plasmid's Addgene catalogue record and pLannotate feature annotations shown in this document.]
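Description:
pDONR221_SLC37A4 is a Gateway entry clone built on the pDONR221 backbone (Thermo Fisher Scientific) and carrying a codon-optimized open reading frame for human SLC37A4. It belongs to a large collection of solute carrier (SLC) transporter clones assembled by a consortium working on these transporters as drug discovery targets. The sequenced plasmid is 3,837 nt. It is maintained in E. coli at high copy through a ColE1/pUC-type origin of replication and is selected with kanamycin via an aminoglycoside phosphotransferase (KanR) gene.

The 1,287 bp insert encodes the glucose-6-phosphate/inorganic phosphate antiporter of the endoplasmic reticulum, also known as G6PT1. This protein imports cytoplasmic glucose-6-phosphate into the ER lumen and works with glucose-6-phosphatase in glycogenolysis and gluconeogenesis. Several of the gene's aliases refer to glycogen storage disease type 1 subtypes. The ORF is flanked by attL1 and attL2 sites, so an LR Clonase reaction can transfer it directionally into any attR-containing destination vector.

Although the catalogue lists the vector type as mammalian expression, no eukaryotic promoter is annotated upstream of the ORF, and expression depends on the destination vector chosen. No epitope tags or reporters are annotated. The rrnB T1 and T2 terminators upstream of attL1 insulate the cassette from read-through transcription in bacteria. A T7 promoter lies just beyond attL2, and the short lacI and lacZα fragments are backbone remnants. M13 forward and reverse primer sites are listed for sequencing the insert. The stated purpose is subcloning of SLC37A4 into custom expression vectors.
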