Features (pLannotate 1.2.2; 10 found; start..end, strand, type, name):
    121..213     +  CDS            lacI (fragment): lac repressor; lacI; The lac repressor binds to the lac operator to inhibit transcription in E. coli. This inhibition can be relieved by adding lactose or isopropyl-β-D-thiogalactopyranoside (IPTG).
    268..295     -  terminator     rrnB T2 terminator: transcription terminator T2 from the E. coli rrnB gene
    427..470     +  terminator     rrnB T1 terminator: Escherichia coli rrnB; transcription terminator T1 from the E. coli rrnB gene
    517..553     -  CDS            lacZα (fragment): LacZα fragment of β-galactosidase; lacZ fragment
    569..668     +  protein_bind   attL1: mutant version of attL; recombination site for the Gateway® LR reaction LR Clonase™
    674..1960    +  CDS            SLC37A4 (sequence withheld): G6PT1_HUMAN - Also known as G6PT, G6PT1. Experimental evidence at protein level: Swiss-Prot protein existence level 1. Inorganic phosphate and glucose-6-phosphate antiporter of the endoplasmic reticulum. Transports cytoplasmic glucose-6-phosphate into the lumen of the endoplasmic reticulum and translocates inorganic phosphate into the opposite direction. Forms with glucose-6-phosphatase the complex responsible for glucose production through glycogenolysis and gluconeogenesis. Hence, it plays a central role in homeostatic regulation of blood glucose levels. From Homo sapiens (Human).
   1962..2061    -  protein_bind   attL2: mutant version of attL; recombination site for the Gateway® LR reaction LR Clonase™
   2079..2097    -  promoter       T7 promoter: promoter for bacteriophage T7 RNA polymerase
   2231..3040    +  CDS            KanR: aminoglycoside phosphotransferase; aph(3')-Ia; confers resistance to kanamycin in bacteria or G418 (Geneticin®) in eukaryotes
   3187..3775    +  rep_origin     ori: high-copy-number ColE1/pMB1/pBR322/pUC origin of replication
>Addgene plasmid #131914 | pDONR221_SLC37A4 | addgene full sequence | sequence record 259283 | Addgene NGS Result
CTTTCCTGCGTTATCCCCTGATTCTGTGGATAACCGTATTACCGCCTTTGAGTGAGCTGATACCGCTCGC
CGCAGCCGAACGACCGAGCGCAGCGAGTCAGTGAGCGAGGAAGCGGAAGAGCGCCCAATACGCAAACCGC
CTCTCCCCGCGCGTTGGCCGATTCATTAATGCAGCTGGCACGACAGGTTTCCCGACTGGAAAGCGGGCAG
TGAGCGCAACGCAATTAATACGCGTACCGCTAGCCAGGAAGAGTTTGTAGAAACGCAAAAAGGCCATCCG
TCAGGATGGCCTTCTGCTTAGTTTGATGCCTGGCAGTTTATGGCGGGCGTCCTGCCCGCCACCCTCCGGG
CCGTTGCTTCACAACGTTCAAATCCGCTCCCGGCGGATTTGTCCTACTCAGGAGAGCGTTCACCGACAAA
CAACAGATAAAACGAAAGGCCCAGTCTTCCGACTGAGCCTTTCGTTTTATTTGATGCCTGGCAGTTCCCT
ACTCTCGCGTTAACGCTAGCATGGATGTTTTCCCAGTCACGACGTTGTAAAACGACGGCCAGTCTTAAGC
TCGGGCCCCAAATAATGATTTTATTTTGACTGATAGTGACCTGTTCGTTGCAACACATTGATGAGCAATG
CTTTTTTATAATGCCAACTTTGTACAAAAAAGCAGGCTCCACC
[1287 nt withheld, positions 674-1960]
GACCCAGCTTTCTTGTACAAAGTTGGCATTATAAGAAAGCATTGCTTATCAATTTGTTGCAACGAACAGG
TCACTATCAGTCAAAATAAAATCATTATTTGCCATCCAGCTGATATCCCCTATAGTGAGTCGTATTACAT
GGTCATAGCTGTTTCCTGGCAGCTCTGGCCCGTGTCTCAAAATCTCTGATGTTACATTGCACAAGATAAA
AATATATCATCATGAACAATAAAACTGTCTGCTTACATAAACAGTAATACAAGGGGTGTTATGAGCCATA
TTCAACGGGAAACGTCGAGGCCGCGATTAAATTCCAACATGGATGCTGATTTATATGGGTATAAATGGGC
TCGCGATAATGTCGGGCAATCAGGTGCGACAATCTATCGCTTGTATGGGAAGCCCGATGCGCCAGAGTTG
TTTCTGAAACATGGCAAAGGTAGCGTTGCCAATGATGTTACAGATGAGATGGTCAGACTAAACTGGCTGA
CGGAATTTATGCCTCTTCCGACCATCAAGCATTTTATCCGTACTCCTGATGATGCATGGTTACTCACCAC
TGCGATCCCCGGAAAAACAGCATTCCAGGTATTAGAAGAATATCCTGATTCAGGTGAAAATATTGTTGAT
GCGCTGGCAGTGTTCCTGCGCCGGTTGCATTCGATTCCTGTTTGTAATTGTCCTTTTAACAGCGATCGCG
TATTTCGTCTCGCTCAGGCGCAATCACGAATGAATAACGGTTTGGTTGATGCGAGTGATTTTGATGACGA
GCGTAATGGCTGGCCTGTTGAACAAGTCTGGAAAGAAATGCATAAACTTTTGCCATTCTCACCGGATTCA
GTCGTCACTCATGGTGATTTCTCACTTGATAACCTTATTTTTGACGAGGGGAAATTAATAGGTTGTATTG
ATGTTGGACGAGTCGGAATCGCAGACCGATACCAGGATCTTGCCATCCTATGGAACTGCCTCGGTGAGTT
TTCTCCTTCATTACAGAAACGGCTTTTTCAAAAATATGGTATTGATAATCCTGATATGAATAAATTGCAG
TTTCATTTGATGCTCGATGAGTTTTTCTAATCAGAATTGGTTAATTGGTTGTAACACTGGCAGAGCATTA
CGCTGACTTGACGGGACGGCGCAAGCTCATGACCAAAATCCCTTAACGTGAGTTACGCGTCGTTCCACTG
AGCGTCAGACCCCGTAGAAAAGATCAAAGGATCTTCTTGAGATCCTTTTTTTCTGCGCGTAATCTGCTGC
TTGCAAACAAAAAAACCACCGCTACCAGCGGTGGTTTGTTTGCCGGATCAAGAGCTACCAACTCTTTTTC
CGAAGGTAACTGGCTTCAGCAGAGCGCAGATACCAAATACTGTTCTTCTAGTGTAGCCGTAGTTAGGCCA
CCACTTCAAGAACTCTGTAGCACCGCCTACATACCTCGCTCTGCTAATCCTGTTACCAGTGGCTGCTGCC
AGTGGCGATAAGTCGTGTCTTACCGGGTTGGACTCAAGACGATAGTTACCGGATAAGGCGCAGCGGTCGG
GCTGAACGGGGGGTTCGTGCACACAGCCCAGCTTGGAGCGAACGACCTACACCGAACTGAGATACCTACA
GCGTGAGCTATGAGAAAGCGCCACGCTTCCCGAAGGGAGAAAGGCGGACAGGTATCCGGTAAGCGGCAGG
GTCGGAACAGGAGAGCGCACGAGGGAGCTTCCAGGGGGAAACGCCTGGTATCTTTATAGTCCTGTCGGGT
TTCGCCACCTCTGACTTGAGCGTCGATTTTTGTGATGCTCGTCAGGGGGGCGGAGCCTATGGAAAAACGC
CAGCAACGCGGCCTTTTTACGGTTCCTGGCCTTTTGCTGGCCTTTTGCTCACATGTT
