>Addgene plasmid #131914 | pDONR221_SLC37A4 | depositor partial sequence | sequence record 253228 | Codon-optimized ORF of SLC37A4
[1287 nt withheld, positions 1-1287]
